Addgene plasmid #112081: pJPN0015
Purpose: tagRFP module NT2
Depositing lab: Christian Chevalier. Depositing organization: INRAE Centre de Recherche de Bordeaux.
Backbone
  Vector backbone: pICH41258
  Vector type: Plant Expression
Growth in bacteria
  Bacterial resistance: Spectinomycin, 50 μg/mL
  Growth temperature: 37°C
  Growth strain: DH5alpha
  Copy number: High Copy
Gene/Insert
  Gene/Insert name: TagRFP
  Insert size (bp): 696
  Mutation: BsaI and BpiI restriction sites have been removed from the sequence
  Cloning method: Restriction Enzyme; 5′ cloning site BpiI (destroyed during cloning); 3′ cloning site BpiI (destroyed during cloning)
  Sequencing primers: 5′ CGTTATCCCCTGATTCTGTGGATAAC; 3′ GTCTCATGAGCGGATACATATTTGAATG
Terms and licenses: Academic/Nonprofit Terms; Industry Terms: Not Available to Industry
Depositor comments: BsaI and BbsI sites have been removed from the sequence by site-directed mutagenesis.
How to cite: pJPN0015 was a gift from Christian Chevalier (Addgene plasmid # 112081 ; http://n2t.net/addgene:112081 ; RRID:Addgene_112081)
