[The description below was written by a language model from this plasmid's Addgene catalogue record and pLannotate feature annotations shown in this document.]
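Description:
pJPN0015 is a small (about 2.9 kb) part-donor plasmid built in the pICH41258 backbone and catalogued as a plant expression vector, although it carries no plant promoter, terminator or plant selection marker of its own. Its stated purpose is to serve as a "tagRFP module NT2", which, together with the BpiI cloning and the removal of BsaI and BpiI/BbsI sites, points to a standardised part for Type IIS (Golden Gate/MoClo-style) hierarchical assembly. "NT2" most likely designates an N-terminal tag position, though the record does not define the term. The plasmid is propagated in E. coli from a high-copy ColE1/pUC-type origin and selected with spectinomycin through the aadA adenylyltransferase gene. The AmpR (bla) promoter lies upstream of aadA. The short integrase, gentamicin acetyltransferase and lacI fragments flagged in the annotation are non-functional remnants of the resistance cassette and backbone.

The payload is the coding sequence of TagRFP, a constitutively fluorescent red protein derived from Entacmaea quadricolor with low acid sensitivity. The insert is listed as 696 bp, and about 693 bp is annotated as CDS. Internal BsaI and BpiI/BbsI recognition sites were eliminated by site-directed mutagenesis so that the fragment survives Type IIS digestion intact. The BpiI sites used to insert it into the backbone were destroyed during cloning. In use, the TagRFP module would be combined with separate promoter, coding sequence and terminator modules to build transcription units that express red fluorescent fusion proteins in plants, for example for localisation studies. The two available sequence records (depositor and NGS-derived) show the same seven features in the same order, differing only in their start coordinate and by two nucleotides in length.
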