Features (pLannotate 1.2.2; 7 found; start..end, strand, type, name):
    110..214     +  promoter       AmpR promoter: bla
    205..285     -  CDS            int (fragment): INT2_ECOLX - Protein inferred from homology: Swiss-Prot protein existence level 3. Putative integrase believed to be involved in the insertion of antibiotic resistance genes into plasmids and transposons. From Escherichia coli.
    371..427     +  CDS            GmR (fragment): gentamycin acetyltransferase; aacC1; confers resistance to gentamycin
    434..1222    +  CDS            aadA: S3AD_ECOLX - Experimental evidence at protein level: Swiss-Prot protein existence level 1. Mediates bacterial resistance to the antibiotics streptomycin and spectinomycin. From Escherichia coli.
   1396..1984    +  rep_origin     ori: high-copy-number ColE1/pMB1/pBR322/pUC origin of replication
   2167..2216    +  CDS            lacI (fragment): lac repressor; lacI; The lac repressor binds to the lac operator to inhibit transcription in E. coli. This inhibition can be relieved by adding lactose or isopropyl-β-D-thiogalactopyranoside (IPTG).
   2233..2925    +  CDS            TagRFP: TagRFP is a basic (constitutively fluorescent) red fluorescent protein published in 2007, derived from Entacmaea quadricolor. It has very low acid sensitivity.
>Addgene plasmid #112081 | pJPN0015 | depositor full sequence | sequence record 210911 | Full Sequence
GTGGCTCTTCAGTGGACGAAAGGGCCTCGTGATACGCCTATTTTTATAGGTTAATGTCATGATAATAATG
GTTTCTTAGACGTCAGGTGGCACTTTTCGGGGAAATGTGCGCGGAACCCCTATTTGTTTATTTTTCTAAA
TACATTCAAATATGTATCCGCTCATGAGACAATAACCCTGATAAATGCTTCAATAATATTGAAAAAGGAA
GAGTATGCGCTCACGCAACTGGTCCAGAACCTTGACCGAACGCAGCGGTGGTAACGGCGCAGTGGCGGTT
TTCATGGCTTGTTATGACTGTTTTTTTGGGGTACAGTCTATGCCTCGGGCATCCAAGCAGCAAGCGCGTT
ACGCCGTGGGTCGATGTTTGATGTTATGGAGCAGCAACGATGTTACGCAGCAGGGCAGTCGCCCTAAAAC
AAAGTTAAACATCATGAGGGAAGCGGTGATCGCCGAAGTATCGACTCAACTATCAGAGGTAGTTGGCGTC
ATCGAGCGCCATCTCGAACCGACGTTGCTGGCCGTACATTTGTACGGCTCCGCAGTGGATGGCGGCCTGA
AGCCACACAGCGATATTGATTTGCTGGTTACGGTGACCGTAAGGCTTGATGAAACAACGCGGCGAGCTTT
GATCAACGACCTTTTGGAAACTTCGGCTTCCCCTGGAGAGAGCGAGATTCTCCGCGCTGTAGAAGTCACC
ATTGTTGTGCACGACGACATCATTCCGTGGCGTTATCCAGCTAAGCGCGAACTGCAATTTGGAGAATGGC
AGCGCAATGACATTCTTGCAGGTATCTTCGAGCCAGCCACGATCGACATTGATCTGGCTATCTTGCTGAC
AAAAGCAAGAGAACATAGCGTTGCCTTGGTAGGTCCAGCGGCGGAGGAACTCTTTGATCCGGTTCCTGAA
CAGGATCTATTTGAGGCGCTAAATGAAACCTTAACGCTATGGAACTCGCCGCCCGACTGGGCTGGCGATG
AGCGAAATGTAGTGCTTACGTTGTCCCGCATTTGGTACAGCGCAGTAACCGGCAAAATCGCGCCGAAGGA
TGTCGCTGCCGACTGGGCAATGGAGCGCCTGCCGGCCCAGTATCAGCCCGTCATACTTGAAGCTAGACAG
GCTTATCTTGGACAAGAAGAAGATCGCTTGGCCTCGCGCGCAGATCAGTTGGAAGAATTTGTCCATTACG
TAAAAGGCGAGATCACCAAGGTAGTCGGCAAATAACTGTCAGACCAAGTTTACTCATATATACTTTAGAT
TGATTTAAAACTTCATTTTTAATTTAAAAGGATCTAGGTGAAGATCCTTTTTGATAATCTCATGACCAAA
ATCCCTTAACGTGAGTTTTCGTTCCACTGAGCGTCAGACCCCGTAGAAAAGATCAAAGGATCTTCTTGAG
ATCCTTTTTTTCTGCGCGTAATCTGCTGCTTGCAAACAAAAAAACCACCGCTACCAGCGGTGGTTTGTTT
GCCGGATCAAGAGCTACCAACTCTTTTTCCGAAGGTAACTGGCTTCAGCAGAGCGCAGATACCAAATACT
GTCCTTCTAGTGTAGCCGTAGTTAGGCCACCACTTCAAGAACTCTGTAGCACCGCCTACATACCTCGCTC
TGCTAATCCTGTTACCAGTGGCTGCTGCCAGTGGCGATAAGTCGTGTCTTACCGGGTTGGACTCAAGACG
ATAGTTACCGGATAAGGCGCAGCGGTCGGGCTGAACGGGGGGTTCGTGCACACAGCCCAGCTTGGAGCGA
ACGACCTACACCGAACTGAGATACCTACAGCGTGAGCTATGAGAAAGCGCCACGCTTCCCGAAGGGAGAA
AGGCGGACAGGTATCCGGTAAGCGGCAGGGTCGGAACAGGAGAGCGCACGAGGGAGCTTCCAGGGGGAAA
CGCCTGGTATCTTTATAGTCCTGTCGGGTTTCGCCACCTCTGACTTGAGCGTCGATTTTTGTGATGCTCG
TCAGGGGGGCGGAGCCTATGGAAAAACGCCAGCAACGCGGCCTTTTTACGGTTCCTGGCCTTTTGCTGGC
CTTTTGCTCACATGTTCTTTCCTGCGTTATCCCCTGATTCTGTGGATAACCGTATTACCGCCTTTGAGTG
AGCTGATACCGCTCGCCGCAGCCGAACGACCGAGCGCAGCGAGTCAGTGAGCGAGGAAGCGGAAGAGCGC
CCAATACGCAAACCGCCTCTCCCCGCGCGTTGGCCGATTCATTAATCACTCTGTGGTCTCAAATGAGCGA
GCTGATTAAGGAGAACATGCACATGAAGCTGTACATGGAGGGCACCGTGAACAACCACCACTTCAAGTGC
ACATCCGAGGGCGAAGGCAAGCCCTACGAGGGCACCCAGACCATGAGAATCAAGGTGGTCGAGGGCGGCC
CTCTCCCCTTCGCCTTCGACATCCTGGCTACCAGCTTCATGTACGGCAGCAGAACCTTCATCAACCACAC
CCAGGGCATCCCCGACTTCTTTAAGCAGTCCTTCCCTGAGGGCTTCACATGGGAGAGAGTCACCACATAC
GAAGATGGGGGCGTGCTGACCGCTACCCAGGACACCAGCCTCCAGGACGGCTGCCTCATCTACAACGTCA
AGATCAGAGGGGTGAACTTCCCATCCAACGGCCCTGTGATGCAGAAGAAAACACTCGGCTGGGAGGCCAA
CACCGAGATGCTGTACCCCGCTGACGGCGGCCTGGAAGGCAGAAGCGACATGGCCCTGAAGCTCGTGGGC
GGGGGCCACCTGATCTGCAACTTCAAGACCACATACAGATCCAAGAAACCCGCTAAGAACCTCAAGATGC
CCGGCGTCTACTATGTGGACCACAGACTGGAAAGAATCAAGGAGGCCGACAAAGAAACCTACGTCGAGCA
GCACGAGGTGGCTGTGGCCAGATACTGCGACCTCCCTAGCAAACTGGGGCACAAAGGTTGAGACCACGAA
