Features (pLannotate 1.2.2; 7 found; start..end, strand, type, name):
      1..693     +  CDS            TagRFP: TagRFP is a basic (constitutively fluorescent) red fluorescent protein published in 2007, derived from Entacmaea quadricolor. It has very low acid sensitivity.
    818..922     +  promoter       AmpR promoter: bla
    913..993     -  CDS            int (fragment): INT2_ECOLX - Protein inferred from homology: Swiss-Prot protein existence level 3. Putative integrase believed to be involved in the insertion of antibiotic resistance genes into plasmids and transposons. From Escherichia coli.
   1081..1137    +  CDS            GmR (fragment): gentamycin acetyltransferase; aacC1; confers resistance to gentamycin
   1144..1932    +  CDS            aadA: S3AD_ECOLX - Experimental evidence at protein level: Swiss-Prot protein existence level 1. Mediates bacterial resistance to the antibiotics streptomycin and spectinomycin. From Escherichia coli.
   2106..2694    +  rep_origin     ori: high-copy-number ColE1/pMB1/pBR322/pUC origin of replication
   2877..2926    +  CDS            lacI (fragment): lac repressor; lacI; The lac repressor binds to the lac operator to inhibit transcription in E. coli. This inhibition can be relieved by adding lactose or isopropyl-β-D-thiogalactopyranoside (IPTG).
>Addgene plasmid #112081 | pJPN0015 | addgene full sequence | sequence record 217647 | Addgene NGS Result
ATGAGCGAGCTGATTAAGGAGAACATGCACATGAAGCTGTACATGGAGGGCACCGTGAACAACCACCACT
TCAAGTGCACATCCGAGGGCGAAGGCAAGCCCTACGAGGGCACCCAGACCATGAGAATCAAGGTGGTCGA
GGGCGGCCCTCTCCCCTTCGCCTTCGACATCCTGGCTACCAGCTTCATGTACGGCAGCAGAACCTTCATC
AACCACACCCAGGGCATCCCCGACTTCTTTAAGCAGTCCTTCCCTGAGGGCTTCACATGGGAGAGAGTCA
CCACATACGAAGATGGGGGCGTGCTGACCGCTACCCAGGACACCAGCCTCCAGGACGGCTGCCTCATCTA
CAACGTCAAGATCAGAGGGGTGAACTTCCCATCCAACGGCCCTGTGATGCAGAAGAAAACACTCGGCTGG
GAGGCCAACACCGAGATGCTGTACCCCGCTGACGGCGGCCTGGAAGGCAGAAGCGACATGGCCCTGAAGC
TCGTGGGCGGGGGCCACCTGATCTGCAACTTCAAGACCACATACAGATCCAAGAAACCCGCTAAGAACCT
CAAGATGCCCGGCGTCTACTATGTGGACCACAGACTGGAAAGAATCAAGGAGGCCGACAAAGAAACCTAC
GTCGAGCAGCACGAGGTGGCTGTGGCCAGATACTGCGACCTCCCTAGCAAACTGGGGCACAAAGGTTGAG
ACCACGAAGTGGCTCTTCAGTGGACGAAAGGGCCTCGTGATACGCCTATTTTTATAGGTTAATGTCATGA
TAATAATGGTTTCTTAGACGTCAGGTGGCACTTTTCGGGGAAATGTGCGCGGAACCCCTATTTGTTTATT
TTTCTAAATACATTCAAATATGTATCCGCTCATGAGACAATAACCCTGATAAATGCTTCAATAATATTGA
AAAAGGAAGAGTATGCGCTCACGCAACTGGTCCAGAACCTTGACCGAACGCAGCGGTGGTAACGGCGCAG
TGGCGGTTTTCATGGCTTGTTATGACTGTTTTTTTTTGGGGTACAGTCTATGCCTCGGGCATCCAAGCAG
CAAGCGCGTTACGCCGTGGGTCGATGTTTGATGTTATGGAGCAGCAACGATGTTACGCAGCAGGGCAGTC
GCCCTAAAACAAAGTTAAACATCATGAGGGAAGCGGTGATCGCCGAAGTATCGACTCAACTATCAGAGGT
AGTTGGCGTCATCGAGCGCCATCTCGAACCGACGTTGCTGGCCGTACATTTGTACGGCTCCGCAGTGGAT
GGCGGCCTGAAGCCACACAGCGATATTGATTTGCTGGTTACGGTGACCGTAAGGCTTGATGAAACAACGC
GGCGAGCTTTGATCAACGACCTTTTGGAAACTTCGGCTTCCCCTGGAGAGAGCGAGATTCTCCGCGCTGT
AGAAGTCACCATTGTTGTGCACGACGACATCATTCCGTGGCGTTATCCAGCTAAGCGCGAACTGCAATTT
GGAGAATGGCAGCGCAATGACATTCTTGCAGGTATCTTCGAGCCAGCCACGATCGACATTGATCTGGCTA
TCTTGCTGACAAAAGCAAGAGAACATAGCGTTGCCTTGGTAGGTCCAGCGGCGGAGGAACTCTTTGATCC
GGTTCCTGAACAGGATCTATTTGAGGCGCTAAATGAAACCTTAACGCTATGGAACTCGCCGCCCGACTGG
GCTGGCGATGAGCGAAATGTAGTGCTTACGTTGTCCCGCATTTGGTACAGCGCAGTAACCGGCAAAATCG
CGCCGAAGGATGTCGCTGCCGACTGGGCAATGGAGCGCCTGCCGGCCCAGTATCAGCCCGTCATACTTGA
AGCTAGACAGGCTTATCTTGGACAAGAAGAAGATCGCTTGGCCTCGCGCGCAGATCAGTTGGAAGAATTT
GTCCATTACGTAAAAGGCGAGATCACCAAGGTAGTCGGCAAATAACTGTCAGACCAAGTTTACTCATATA
TACTTTAGATTGATTTAAAACTTCATTTTTAATTTAAAAGGATCTAGGTGAAGATCCTTTTTGATAATCT
CATGACCAAAATCCCTTAACGTGAGTTTTCGTTCCACTGAGCGTCAGACCCCGTAGAAAAGATCAAAGGA
TCTTCTTGAGATCCTTTTTTTCTGCGCGTAATCTGCTGCTTGCAAACAAAAAAACCACCGCTACCAGCGG
TGGTTTGTTTGCCGGATCAAGAGCTACCAACTCTTTTTCCGAAGGTAACTGGCTTCAGCAGAGCGCAGAT
ACCAAATACTGTTCTTCTAGTGTAGCCGTAGTTAGGCCACCACTTCAAGAACTCTGTAGCACCGCCTACA
TACCTCGCTCTGCTAATCCTGTTACCAGTGGCTGCTGCCAGTGGCGATAAGTCGTGTCTTACCGGGTTGG
ACTCAAGACGATAGTTACCGGATAAGGCGCAGCGGTCGGGCTGAACGGGGGGTTCGTGCACACAGCCCAG
CTTGGAGCGAACGACCTACACCGAACTGAGATACCTACAGCGTGAGCTATGAGAAAGCGCCACGCTTCCC
GAAGGGAGAAAGGCGGACAGGTATCCGGTAAGCGGCAGGGTCGGAACAGGAGAGCGCACGAGGGAGCTTC
CAGGGGGAAACGCCTGGTATCTTTATAGTCCTGTCGGGTTTCGCCACCTCTGACTTGAGCGTCGATTTTT
GTGATGCTCGTCAGGGGGGCGGAGCCTATGGAAAAACGCCAGCAACGCGGCCTTTTTACGGTTCCTGGCC
TTTTGCTGGCCTTTTGCTCACATGTTCTTTCCTGCGTTATCCCCTGATTCTGTGGATAACCGTATTACCG
CCTTTGAGTGAGCTGATACCGCTCGCCGCAGCCGAACGACCGAGCGCAGCGAGTCAGTGAGCGAGGAAGC
GGAAGAGCGCCCAATACGCAAACCGCCTCTCCCCGCGCGTTGGCCGATTCATTAATCACTCTGTGGTCTC
AA
